>Addgene plasmid #49153 | GFP-Mff | addgene full sequence | sequence record 148011 | Addgene NGS results
CATGCATTAGTTATTAATAGTAATCAATTACGGGGTCATTAGTTCATAGCCCATATATGGAGTTCCGCGT
TACATAACTTACGGTAAATGGCCCGCCTGGCTGACCGCCCAACGACCCCCGCCCATTGACGTCAATAATG
ACGTATGTTCCCATAGTAACGCCAATAGGGACTTTCCATTGACGTCAATGGGTGGAGTATTTACGGTAAA
CTGCCCACTTGGCAGTACATCAAGTGTATCATATGCCAAGTACGCCCCCTATTGACGTCAATGACGGTAA
ATGGCCCGCCTGGCATTATGCCCAGTACATGACCTTATGGGACTTTCCTACTTGGCAGTACATCTACGTA
TTAGTCATCGCTATTACCATGGTGATGCGGTTTTGGCAGTACATCAATGGGCGTGGATAGCGGTTTGACT
CACGGGGATTTCCAAGTCTCCACCCCATTGACGTCAATGGGAGTTTGTTTTGGCACCAAAATCAACGGGA
CTTTCCAAAATGTCGTAACAACTCCGCCCCATTGACGCAAATGGGCGGTAGGCGTGTACGGTGGGAGGTC
TATATAAGCAGAGCTGGTTTAGTGAACCGTCAGATCCGCTAGCGCTACCGGTCGCCACCATGGTGAGCAA
GGGCGCCGAGCTGTTCACCGGCATCGTGCCCATCCTGATCGAGCTGAATGGCGATGTGAATGGCCACAAG
TTCAGCGTGAGCGGCGAGGGCGAGGGCGATGCCACCTACGGCAAGCTGACCCTGAAGTTCATCTGCACCA
CCGGCAAGCTGCCTGTGCCCTGGCCCACCCTGGTGACCACCCTGAGCTACGGCGTGCAGTGCTTCTCACG
CTACCCCGATCACATGAAGCAGCACGACTTCTTCAAGAGCGCCATGCCTGAGGGCTACATCCAGGAGCGC
ACCATCTTCTTCGAGGATGACGGCAACTACAAGTCGCGCGCCGAGGTGAAGTTCGAGGGCGATACCCTGG
TGAATCGCATCGAGCTGACCGGCACCGATTTCAAGGAGGATGGCAACATCCTGGGCAATAAGATGGAGTA
CAACTACAACGCCCACAATGTGTACATCATGACCGACAAGGCCAAGAATGGCATCAAGGTGAACTTCAAG
ATCCGCCACAACATCGAGGATGGCAGCGTGCAGCTGGCCGACCACTACCAGCAGAATACCCCCATCGGCG
ATGGCCCTGTGCTGCTGCCCGATAACCACTACCTGTCCACCCAGAGCGCCCTGTCCAAGGACCCCAACGA
GAAGCGCGATCACATGATCTACTTCGGCTTCGTGACCGCCGCCGCCATCACCCACGGCATGGATGAGCTG
TACAAGTCCGGACTCAGATCTCGAGTGATGAGTAAAGGAACAAGCAGTGACACATCACTAGGAAGGGTGA
GCAGGGCAGCATTTCCTTCTCCCACTGCTGCTGAGATGGCAGAAATTAGTCGAATTCAGTACGAAATGGA
ATATACTGAAGGCATTAGTCAGCGAATGAGGGTCCCAGAAAAGTTAAAAGTAGCACCGCCAAACGCTGAC
CTGGAACAAGGATTCCAAGAAGGAGTTCCAAATGCTAGTGTGATAATGCAAGTTCCGGAGAGGATTGTTG
TAGCAGGAAATAATGAAGATGTTTCATTTTCAAGACCAGCAGATCTTGACCTTATTCAGTCAACTCCCTT
TAAACCCCTGGCACTGAAAACACCACCTCGTGTACTTACGCTGAGTGAAAGACCACTAGATTTTCTGGAT
TTAGAAAGACCTCCTACAACCCCTCAAAATGAAGAAATCCGAGCAGTTGGCAGACTAAAAAGAGAGCGGT
CTATGAGTGAAAATGCTGTTCGCCAAAATGGACAGCTGGTCAGAAATGATTCTCTGTGGCACAGATCAGA
TTCTGCCCCAAGAAATAAAATTTCAAGGTTCCAGGCACCGATTTCTGCACCGGAGTACACTGTGACACCA
TCGCCACAACAGGCTCGGGTCTGTCCTCCCCATATGTTACCTGAAGATGGAGCTAATCTTTCCTCTGCTC
GTGGCATTTTGTCGCTTATCCAGTCTTCTACTCGTAGGGCATACCAGCAGATCTTGGATGTGCTGGATGA
AAATCGCAGACCTGTGTTGCGTGGTGGGTCTGCTGCCGCCACTTCTAATCCTCATCATGACAACGTCAGG
TATGGCATTTCAAATATAGATACAACCATTGAAGGAACGTCAGATGACCTGACTGTTGTAGATGCAGCTT
CACTAAGACGACAGATAATCAAACTAAATAGACGTCTACAACTTCTGGAAGAGGAGAACAAAGAACGTGC
TAAAAGAGAAATGGTCATGTATTCAATTACTGTAGCTTTCTGGCTGCTTAATAGCTGGCTCTGGTTTCGC
CGCTAGGGATCCACCGGATCTAGATAACTGATCATAATCAGCCATACCACATTTGTAGAGGTTTTACTTG
CTTTAAAAAACCTCCCACACCTCCCCCTGAACCTGAAACATAAAATGAATGCAATTGTTGTTGTTAACTT
GTTTATTGCAGCTTATAATGGTTACAAATAAAGCAATAGCATCACAAATTTCACAAATAAAGCATTTTTT
TCACTGCATTCTAGTTGTGGTTTGTCCAAACTCATCAATGTATCTTAACGCGTAAATTGTAAGCGTTAAT
ATTTTGTTAAAATTCGCGTTAAATTTTTGTTAAATCAGCTCATTTTTTAACCAATAGGCCGAAATCGGCA
AAATCCCTTATAAATCAAAAGAATAGACCGAGATAGGGT
[37 nt withheld, positions 2770-2806]
AAAGAACGTGGACTCCAACGTCAAAGG
[49 nt withheld, positions 2834-2882]
T
[91 nt withheld, positions 2884-2974]
G
[124 nt withheld, positions 2976-3099]
CAGGTGGCACTTTTCGGGGAAATGTGCGCGGAACCCCTATTTGTTTATTTTTCTAAATACATTCAAATAT
GTATCCGCTCATGAGACAATAACCCTGATAAATGCTTCAATAATATTGAAAAAGGAAGAGTCCTGAGGCG
GAAAGAACCAGCTGTGGAATGTGTGTCAGTTAGGGTGTGGAAAGTCCCCAGGCTCCCCAGCAGGCAGAAG
TATGCAAAGCATGCATCTCAATTAGTCAGCAACCAGGTGTGGAAAGTCCCCAGGCTCCCCAGCAGGCAGA
AGTATGCAAAGCATGCATCTCAATTAGTCAGCAACCATAGTCCCGCCCCTAACTCCGCCCATCCCGCCCC
TAACTCCGCCCAGTTCCGCCCATTCTCCGCCCCATGGCTGACTAATTTTTTTTATTTATGCAGAGGCCGA
GGCCGCCTCGGCCTCTGAGCTATTCCAGAAGTAGTGAGGAGGCTTTTTTGGAGGCCTAGGCTTTTGCAAA
GATCGATCAAGAGACAGGATGAGGATCGTTTCGCATGATTGAACAAGATGGATTGCACGCAGGTTCTCCG
GCCGCTTGGGTGGAGAGGCTATTCGGCTATGACTGGGCACAACAGACAATCGGCTGCTCTGATGCCGCCG
TGTTCCGGCTGTCAGCGCAGGGGCGCCCGGTTCTTTTTGTCAAGACCGACCTGTCCGGTGCCCTGAATGA
ACTGCAAGACGAGGCAGCGCGGCTATCGTGGCTGGCCACGACGGGCGTTCCTTGCGCAGCTGTGCTCGAC
GTTGTCACTGAAGCGGGAAGGGACTGGCTGCTATTGGGCGAAGTGCCGGGGCAGGATCTCCTGTCATCTC
ACCTTGCTCCTGCCGAGAAAGTATCCATCATGGCTGATGCAATGCGGCGGCTGCATACGCTTGATCCGGC
TACCTGCCCATTCGACCACCAAGCGAAACATCGCATCGAGCGAGCACGTACTCGGATGGAAGCCGGTCTT
GTCGATCAGGATGATCTGGACGAAGAGCATCAGGGGCTCGCGCCAGCCGAACTGTTCGCCAGGCTCAAGG
CGAGCATGCCCGACGGCGAGGATCTCGTCGTGACCCATGGCGATGCCTGCTTGCCGAATATCATGGTGGA
AAATGGCCGCTTTTCTGGATTCATCGACTGTGGCCGGCTGGGTGTGGCGGACCGCTATCAGGACATAGCG
TTGGCTACCCGTGATATTGCTGAAGAGCTTGGCGGCGAATGGGCTGACCGCTTCCTCGTGCTTTACGGTA
TCGCCGCTCCCGATTCGCAGCGCATCGCCTTCTATCGCCTTCTTGACGAGTTCTTCTGAGCGGGACTCTG
GGGTTCGAAATGACCGACCAAGCGACGCCCAACCTGCCATCACGAGATTTCGATTCCACCGCCGCCTTCT
ATGAAAGGTTGGGCTTCGGAATCGTTTTCCGGGACGCCGGCTGGATGATCCTCCAGCGCGGGGATCTCAT
GCTGGAGTTCTTCGCCCACCCTAGGGGGAGGCTAACTGAAACACGGAAGGAGACAATACCGGAAGGAACC
CGCGCTATGACGGCAATAAAAAGACAGAATAAAACGCACGGTGTTGGGTCGTTTGTTCATAAACGCGGGG
TTCGGTCCCAGGGCTGGCACTCTGTCGATACCCCACCGAGACCCCATTGGGGCCAATACGCCCGCGTTTC
TTCCTTTTCCCCACCCCACCCCCCAAGTTCGGGTGAAGGCCCAGGGCTCGCAGCCAACGTCGGGGCGGCA
GGCCCTGCCATAGCCTCAGGTTACTCATATATACTTTAGATTGATTTAAAACTTCATTTTTAATTTAAAA
GGATCTAGGTGAAGATCCTTTTTGATAATCTCATGACCAAAATCCCTTAACGTGAGTTTTCGTTCCACTG
AGCGTCAGACCCCGTAGAAAAGATCAAAGGATCTTCTTGAGATCCTTTTTTTCTGCGCGTAATCTGCTGC
TTGCAAACAAAAAAACCACCGCTACCAGCGGTGGTTTGTTTGCCGGATCAAGAGCTACCAACTCTTTTTC
CGAAGGTAACTGGCTTCAGCAGAGCGCAGATACCAAATACTGTTCTTCTAGTGTAGCCGTAGTTAGGCCA
CCACTTCAAGAACTCTGTAGCACCGCCTACATACCTCGCTCTGCTAATCCTGTTACCAGTGGCTGCTGCC
AGTGGCGATAAGTCGTGTCTTACCGGGTTGGACTCAAGACGATAGTTACCGGATAAGGCGCAGCGGTCGG
GCTGAACGGGGGGTTCGTGCACACAGCCCAGCTTGGAGCGAACGACCTACACCGAACTGAGATACCTACA
GCGTGAGCTATGAGAAAGCGCCACGCTTCCCGAAGGGAGAAAGGCGGACAGGTATCCGGTAAGCGGCAGG
GTCGGAACAGGAGAGCGCACGAGGGAGCTTCCAGGGGGAAACGCCTGGTATCTTTATAGTCCTGTCGGGT
TTCGCCACCTCTGACTTGAGCGTCGATTTTTGTGATGCTCGTCAGGGGGGCGGAGCCTATGGAAAAACGC
CAGCAACGCGGCCTTTTTACGGTTCCTGGCCTTTTGCTGGCCTTTTGCTCACATGTTCTTTCCTGCGTTA
TCCCCTGATTCTGTGGATAACCGTATTACCGC
Features (pLannotate 1.2.2; 15 found; start..end, strand, type, name):
     68..371     +  enhancer       CMV enhancer: human cytomegalovirus immediate early enhancer
    372..575     +  promoter       CMV promoter: human cytomegalovirus (CMV) immediate early promoter
    620..1336    +  CDS            AcGFP1: AcGFP1 is a basic (constitutively fluorescent) green fluorescent protein, derived from Aequorea coerulescens.
   1337..1355    +  misc_feature   MCS (fragment): multiple cloning site
   1358..2383    +  CDS            MFF: MFF_HUMAN - Also known as C2orf33. Experimental evidence at protein level: Swiss-Prot protein existence level 1. Plays a role in mitochondrial and peroxisomal fission. Promotes the recruitment and association of the fission mediator dynamin-related protein 1 (DNM1L) to the mitochondrial surface. May be involved in regulation of synaptic vesicle membrane dynamics by recruitment of DNM1L to clathrin-containing vesicles. From Homo sapiens (Human).
   2409..2493    +  CDS            large T antigen (fragment): large T antigen from SV40 (simian virus 40)
   2516..2637    +  polyA_signal   SV40 poly(A) signal: SV40 polyadenylation signal
   2671..3099    -  rep_origin     f1 ori (sequence partly withheld): f1 bacteriophage origin of replication; arrow indicates direction of (+) strand synthesis
   3126..3230    +  promoter       AmpR promoter: bla
   3232..3589    +  promoter       SV40 promoter: SV40 enhancer and early promoter
   3624..4418    +  CDS            NeoR/KanR: aminoglycoside phosphotransferase from Tn5; aph(3')-II (or nptII); confers resistance to neomycin, kanamycin, and G418 (Geneticin®)
   4439..4591    +  CDS            ble (fragment): BLE_KLEPN - Experimental evidence at protein level: Swiss-Prot protein existence level 1. Binding protein with a strong affinity to the bleomycin family of antibiotics. Binds to CL990; an antimitotic-antibiotic compound. From Klebsiella pneumoniae.
   4650..4697    +  polyA_signal   HSV TK poly(A) signal: herpes simplex virus thymidine kinase polyadenylation signal (Cole and Stacy, 1985)
   4788..4804    -  polyA_signal   bGH poly(A) signal (fragment): bovine growth hormone polyadenylation signal
   5026..5614    +  rep_origin     ori: high-copy-number ColE1/pMB1/pBR322/pUC origin of replication
