[The description below was written by a language model from this plasmid's Addgene catalogue record and pLannotate feature annotations shown in this document.]
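Description:
GFP-Mff is a mammalian expression plasmid built on the Clontech pAcGFP1-C1 backbone, carrying human mitochondrial fission factor (MFF, isoform 1) fused to the C-terminus of AcGFP1, a constitutively fluorescent green protein derived from Aequorea coerulescens. The sequenced construct is 5,721 nt. The MFF coding sequence was inserted between the XhoI and BamHI sites of the multiple cloning site, both of which remain intact, so a short stretch of residual polylinker links the fluorescent protein to MFF. Transcription of the fusion is driven by the human cytomegalovirus immediate early enhancer and promoter and is terminated by an SV40 polyadenylation signal. The small large T antigen fragment annotated just upstream of that signal is most likely part of the SV40-derived terminator region rather than a functional element.

The plasmid replicates in E. coli from a high-copy ColE1/pUC-type origin and also carries an f1 phage origin for single-stranded DNA production. A single Tn5 aminoglycoside phosphotransferase gene (NeoR/KanR) serves for selection in both hosts. A bacterial bla-type promoter drives it for kanamycin resistance, while the adjacent SV40 enhancer/early promoter, paired with an HSV TK polyadenylation signal, drives it for G418 selection of stably transfected mammalian cells. The annotated ble and bGH poly(A) fragments are short partial matches and appear to be backbone remnants.

MFF acts in mitochondrial and peroxisomal fission by recruiting the dynamin-related protein DNM1L to the organelle surface. This construct therefore lets the protein be visualised by fluorescence microscopy in transfected cells. It was deposited with a study of how endoplasmic reticulum tubules mark sites of mitochondrial division.
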