Addgene plasmid #49153: GFP-Mff
Purpose: mammalian expression of Mff fused to GFP
Depositing lab: Gia Voeltz. Depositing organization: University of Colorado, Boulder. Publication: ER tubules mark sites of mitochondrial division. Friedman JR, Lackner LL, West M, DiBenedetto JR, Nunnari J, Voeltz GK. Science. 2011 Oct 21;334(6054):358-62. doi: 10.1126/science.1207385. Epub 2011 Sep 1. PubMed 21885730.
Backbone
  Vector backbone: pAcGFP1-C1
  Backbone manufacturer: Clontech
  Backbone size w/o insert (bp): 4726
  Vector type: Mammalian Expression
  Selectable markers: Neomycin (select with G418)
Growth in bacteria
  Bacterial resistance: Kanamycin, 50 μg/mL
  Growth temperature: 37°C
  Growth strain: DH5alpha
  Copy number: Unknown
Gene/Insert
  Gene/Insert name: Mff (alt names: mitochondrial fission factor; Mff, isoform 1)
  Species: H. sapiens (human)
  GenBank ID: NM_020194
  Entrez Gene: MFF (a.k.a. C2orf33, EMPF2, GL004)
  Promoter: CMV
  Tag / fusion protein: acGFP1 (N terminal on backbone)
  Cloning method: Restriction Enzyme; 5′ cloning site XhoI (not destroyed); 3′ cloning site BamHI (not destroyed)
  Sequencing primers: 5′ CMV-F
Terms and licenses: Academic/Nonprofit Terms; Industry Terms: Not Available to Industry
How to cite: GFP-Mff was a gift from Gia Voeltz (Addgene plasmid # 49153 ; http://n2t.net/addgene:49153 ; RRID:Addgene_49153)
