>Addgene plasmid #49153 | GFP-Mff | addgene partial sequence | sequence record 73567 | CMV-F 5'-CGCAAATGGGCGGTAGGCGTG-3'
CTATATAAGCAGAGCTGGTTTAGTGAACCGTCAGATCCGCTAGCGCTACCGGTCGCCACCATGGTGAGCA
AGGGCGCCGAGCTGTTCACCGGCATCGTGCCCATCCTGATCGAGCTGAATGGCGATGTGAATGGCCACAA
GTTCAGCGTGAGCGGCGAGGGCGAGGGCGATGCCACCTACGGCAAGCTGACCCTGAAGTTCATCTGCACC
ACCGGCAAGCTGCCTGTGCCCTGGCCCACCCTGGTGACCACCCTGAGCTACGGCGTGCAGTGCTTCTCAC
GCTACCCCGATCACATGAAGCAGCACGACTTCTTCAAGAGCGCCATGCCTGAGGGCTACATCCAGGAGCG
CACCATCTTCTTCGAGGATGACGGCAACTACAAGTCGCGCGCCGAGGTGAAGTTCGAGGGCGATACCCTG
GTGAATCGCATCGAGCTGACCGGCACCGATTTCAAGGAGGATGGCAACATCCTGGGCAATAAGATGGAGT
ACAACTACAACGCCCACAATGTGTACATCATGACCGACAAGGCCAAGAATGGCATCAAGGTGAACTTCAA
GATCCGCCACAACATCGAGGATGGCAGCGTGCAGCTGGCCGACCACTACCAGCAGAATACCCCCATCGGC
GATGGCCCTGTGCTGCTGCCCGATAACCACTACCTGTCCACCCAGAGCGCCCTGTCCAAGGACCCCAACG
AGAAGCGCGATCACATGATCTACTTCGGCTTCGTGACCGCCGCCGCCATCACCCACGGCATGGATGAGCT
GTACAAGTCCGGACTCAGATCTCGAGTGATGAGTAAAGGAACAAGCAGTGACACATCACTAGGAAGGGTG
AGCAGGGCAGCATTTCCTTCTCCCACTGCTGCTGAGATGGCAGAAATTAGTCGAATTCAGTACGAAATGG
AATATACTGAAGGCATTAGTCAGCGAATGAGGGTCCCAGAAAAGTTAAAAGTAGCACCGCCAAACGCTGA
CCTGGAACAAGGATTCCAAGAAGGAGTTCCAAATGCTAGTGTGATAATGCAAGTTCCGGAGAGGATTGTT
GTAGCAGGAAATAATGAAGATGTTTCATTTTCA
