>Addgene plasmid #49153 | GFP-Mff | addgene partial sequence | sequence record 73568 | sREACh-F 5'-gaccccaacgagaagcgcg-3'
TTCGGCTTCGTGACCGCCGCCGCCATCACCCACGGCATGGATGAGCTGTACAAGTCCGGACTCAGATCTC
GAGTGATGAGTAAAGGAACAAGCAGTGACACATCACTAGGAAGGGTGAGCAGGGCAGCATTTCCTTCTCC
CACTGCTGCTGAGATGGCAGAAATTAGTCGAATTCAGTACGAAATGGAATATACTGAAGGCATTAGTCAG
CGAATGAGGGTCCCAGAAAAGTTAAAAGTAGCACCGCCAAACGCTGACCTGGAACAAGGATTCCAAGAAG
GAGTTCCAAATGCTAGTGTGATAATGCAAGTTCCGGAGAGGATTGTTGTAGCAGGAAATAATGAAGATGT
TTCATTTTCAAGACCAGCAGATCTTGACCTTATTCAGTCAACTCCCTTTAAACCCCTGGCACTGAAAACA
CCACCTCGTGTACTTACGCTGAGTGAAAGACCACTAGATTTTCTGGATTTAGAAAGACCTCCTACAACCC
CTCAAAATGAAGAAATCCGAGCAGTTGGCAGACTAAAAAGAGAGCGGTCTATGAGTGAAAATGCTGTTCG
CCAAAATGGACAGCTGGTCAGAAATGATTCTCTGTGGCACAGATCAGATTCTGCCCCAAGAAATAAAATT
TCAAGGTTCCAGGCACCGATTTCTGCACCGGAGTACACTGTGACACCATCGCCACAACAGGCTCGGGTCT
GTCCTCCCCATATGTTACCTGAAGATGGAGCTAATCTTTCCTCTGCTCGTGGCATTTTGTCGCTTATCCA
GTCTTCTACTCGTAGGGCATACCAGCAGATCTTGGATGTGCTGGATGAAAATCGCAGACCTGTGTTGCGT
GGTGGGTCTGCTGCCGCCACTTCTAATCCTCATCATGACAACGTCAGGTATGGCATTTCAAATATAGATA
CAACCATTGAAGGAACGTCAGATGACCTGACTGTTGTAGATGCAGCTTCACTAAGACGACAGATAATCAA
ACTAAATAGACGTCTACAACTTCTGGAAGAGGAGAACAAAGAACGTGCTAAAAGAGAAATGGTCATGTAT
TCAATTACTGTAGCTTTCTGGCTGCTTAATA
